Addgene plasmid #34879: pCMV(CAT)T7-SB100
Depositing lab: Zsuzsanna Izsvak. Depositing organization: Max-Delbrueck-Centrum fuer Molekulare Medizin (MDC). Publication: Molecular evolution of a novel hyperactive Sleeping Beauty transposase enables robust stable gene transfer in vertebrates. Mates L, Chuah MK, Belay E, Jerchow B, Manoj N, Acosta-Sanchez A, Grzela DP, Schmitt A, Becker K, Matrai J, Ma L, Samara-Kuko E, Gysemans C, Pryputniewicz D, Miskey C, Fletcher B, VandenDriessche T, Ivics Z, Izsvak Z. Nat Genet. 2009 Jun;41(6):753-61. Epub 2009 May 3. 10.1038/ng.343 PubMed 19412179.
Backbone
  Vector backbone: pCMV
  Vector type: Mammalian Expression
Growth in bacteria
  Bacterial resistance: Chloramphenicol, 25 μg/mL
  Growth temperature: 37°C
  Growth strain: DH5alpha
  Copy number: High Copy
Gene/Insert
  Gene/Insert name: SB100X transposase
  Insert size (bp): 1023
  Promoter: CMV
  Cloning method: Restriction Enzyme; 5′ cloning site SpeI (unknown if destroyed); 3′ cloning site ApaI (unknown if destroyed)
  Sequencing primers: 5′ CACCAAAATCAACGGGACTT
Resource information
  A portion of this plasmid was derived from a plasmid made by: Prof. Dr. Zsuzsanna Izsvak, Max-Delbrueck-Center for Molecular Medicine, Berlin
Terms and licenses: Academic/Nonprofit Terms; Industry Terms: Not Available to Industry
Depositor comments: The Sleeping Beauty transposon system consists of two components: the transposon vector and the transposase vector. The transposon vector (pT4/HB, Addgene #108352) contains binding sites flanking the GOI. And the transposase vector (pCMV(CAT)T7-SB100, Addgene #34879) encodes for the enzyme mediating excision and integration of the GOI.
How to cite: pCMV(CAT)T7-SB100 was a gift from Zsuzsanna Izsvak (Addgene plasmid # 34879 ; http://n2t.net/addgene:34879 ; RRID:Addgene_34879)
