[The description below was written by a language model from this plasmid's Addgene catalogue record, the feature table of its GenBank file and pLannotate feature annotations shown in this document.]
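Description:
pCMV(CAT)T7-SB100 is a 4,752 nt mammalian expression plasmid on a pCMV backbone that supplies the transposase component of the two-part Sleeping Beauty transposon system. It is maintained in E. coli at high copy through a ColE1/pUC-type origin and selected with chloramphenicol. Resistance comes from a chloramphenicol acetyltransferase gene driven by its own cat promoter, which is the "CAT" in the plasmid name. Only a short fragment of β-lactamase remains, so ampicillin selection would not be expected to work. Leftover pUC-derived sequences (lac promoter and operator, CAP binding site, a lacI fragment and partial multiple cloning sites) are also annotated but have no evident role in the payload.

The insert is the 1,023 bp coding sequence for SB100X, a hyperactive variant of the Sleeping Beauty transposase obtained by molecular evolution. It is transcribed from the human CMV immediate early enhancer and promoter, followed by a modified SV40 intron with splice donor and acceptor sites, and is terminated by an SV40 polyadenylation signal. A T7 promoter sits immediately upstream of the open reading frame, which would in principle allow in vitro transcription of transposase mRNA with T7 RNA polymerase, although the record does not state this use.

In practice the plasmid is co-delivered with a separate transposon vector in which transposase binding sites flank a gene of interest. The expressed SB100X excises that cassette and integrates it into the genome, giving stable gene transfer in vertebrate cells. The accompanying GenBank record covers only an 871 bp partial read containing the SV40 poly(A) region, so the full-length feature table is the more informative source.
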