Features (pLannotate 1.2.2; 17 found; start..end, strand, type, name):
      8..28      -  misc_feature   MCS (fragment): pUC18/19 multiple cloning site
     27..330     +  enhancer       CMV enhancer: human cytomegalovirus immediate early enhancer
    331..534     +  promoter       CMV promoter: human cytomegalovirus (CMV) immediate early promoter
    672..768     +  intron         SV40 intron: modified SV40 intron with splice donor and acceptor sites
    825..843     +  promoter       T7 promoter: promoter for bacteriophage T7 RNA polymerase
    854..1876    +  CDS            SB100X: hyperactive variant of the Sleeping Beauty transposase (Mátés et al., 2009)
   1893..2027    -  polyA_signal   SV40 poly(A) signal: SV40 polyadenylation signal
   2090..2125    +  misc_feature   MCS (fragment): pUC18/19 multiple cloning site
   2162..2178    -  protein_bind   lac operator: The lac repressor binds to the lac operator to inhibit transcription in E. coli. This inhibition can be relieved by adding lactose or isopropyl-β-D-thiogalactopyranoside (IPTG). lac repressor encoded by lacI
   2186..2216    -  promoter       lac promoter: promoter for the E. coli lac operon
   2231..2252    -  protein_bind   CAP binding site: CAP binding activates transcription in the presence of cAMP. E. coli catabolite activator protein
   2265..2357    -  CDS            lacI (fragment): lac repressor; lacI; The lac repressor binds to the lac operator to inhibit transcription in E. coli. This inhibition can be relieved by adding lactose or isopropyl-β-D-thiogalactopyranoside (IPTG).
   2540..3128    -  rep_origin     ori: high-copy-number ColE1/pMB1/pBR322/pUC origin of replication
   3300..3438    -  CDS            bla(M) (fragment): β-lactamase lacking the signal sequence; bla(M); allows cytosolic expression of β-lactamase
   3461..3559    +  CDS            YPB2_ECOLX (fragment): Protein predicted: Swiss-Prot protein existence level 4. From Escherichia coli.
   3857..4516    -  CDS            CmR: chloramphenicol acetyltransferase; cat; confers resistance to chloramphenicol
   4517..4619    -  promoter       cat promoter: promoter of the E. coli cat gene encoding chloramphenicol acetyltransferase
>Addgene plasmid #34879 | pCMV(CAT)T7-SB100 | analyzer sequence | sequence record 42484
GAATTCGAGCTTGCATGCCTGCAGGTCGTTACATAACTTACGGTAAATGGCCCGCCTGGCTGACCGCCCA
ACGACCCCCGCCCATTGACGTCAATAATGACGTATGTTCCCATAGTAACGCCAATAGGGACTTTCCATTG
ACGTCAATGGGTGGAGTATTTACGGTAAACTGCCCACTTGGCAGTACATCAAGTGTATCATATGCCAAGT
ACGCCCCCTATTGACGTCAATGACGGTAAATGGCCCGCCTGGCATTATGCCCAGTACATGACCTTATGGG
ACTTTCCTACTTGGCAGTACATCTACGTATTAGTCATCGCTATTACCATGGTGATGCGGTTTTGGCAGTA
CATCAATGGGCGTGGATAGCGGTTTGACTCACGGGGATTTCCAAGTCTCCACCCCATTGACGTCAATGGG
AGTTTGTTTTGGCACCAAAATCAACGGGACTTTCCAAAATGTCGTAACAACTCCGCCCCATTGACGCAAA
TGGGCGGTAGGCGTGTACGGTGGGAGGTCTATATAAGCAGAGCTCGTTTAGTGAACCGTCAGATCGCCTG
GAGACGCCATCCACGCTGTTTTGACCTCCATAGAAGACACCGGGACCGATCCAGCCTCCGGACTCTAGAG
GATCCGGTACTCGAGGAACTGAAAAACCAGAAAGTTAACTGGTAAGTTTAGTCTTTTTGTCTTTTATTTC
AGGTCCCGGATCCGGTGGTGGTGCAAATCAAAGAACTGCTCCTCAGTGGATGTTGCCTTTACTTCTAGGC
CTGTACGGAAGTGTTACTTCTGCTCTAAAAGCTGCGGAATTGTACCCGCGGAATTAATACGACTCACTAT
AGGGACTAGTACCATGGGAAAATCAAAAGAAATCAGCCAAGACCTCAGAAAAAGAATTGTAGACCTCCAC
AAGTCTGGTTCATCCTTGGGAGCAATTTCCAAACGCCTGGCGGTACCACGTTCATCTGTACAAACAATAG
TACGCAAGTATAAACACCATGGGACCACGCAGCCGTCATACCGCTCAGGAAGGAGACGCGTTCTGTCTCC
TAGAGATGAACGTACTTTGGTGCGAAAAGTGCAAATCAATCCCAGAACAACAGCAAAGGACCTTGTGAAG
ATGCTGGAGGAAACAGGTACAAAAGTATCTATATCCACAGTAAAACGAGTCCTATATCGACATAACCTGA
AAGGCCACTCAGCAAGGAAGAAGCCACTGCTCCAAAACCGACATAAGAAAGCCAGACTACGGTTTGCAAC
TGCACATGGGGACAAAGATCGTACTTTTTGGAGAAATGTCCTCTGGTCTGATGAAACAAAAATAGAACTG
TTTGGCCATAATGACCATCGTTATGTTTGGAGGAAGAAGGGGGAGGCTTGCAAGCCGAAGAACACCATCC
CAACCGTGAAGCACGGGGGTGGCAGCATCATGTTGTGGGGGTGCTTTGCTGCAGGAGGGACTGGTGCACT
TCACAAAATAGATGGCATCATGGACGCGGTGCAGTATGTGGATATATTGAAGCAACATCTCAAGACATCA
GTCAGGAAGTTAAAGCTTGGTCGCAAATGGGTCTTCCAACACGACAATGACCCCAAGCATACTTCCAAAG
TTGTGGCAAAATGGCTTAAGGACAACAAAGTCAAGGTATTGGAGTGGCCATCACAAAGCCCTGACCTCAA
TCCTATAGAAAATTTGTGGGCAGAACTGAAAAAGCGTGTGCGAGCAAGGAGGCCTACAAACCTGACTCAG
TTACACCAGCTCTGTCAGGAGGAATGGGCCAAAATTCACCCAAATTATTGTGGGAAGCTTGTGGAAGGCT
ACCCGAAACGTTTGACCCAAGTTAAACAATTTAAAGGCAATGCTACCAAATACTAGGGGCCCTAACCGCG
GGGATCCAGACATGATAAGATACATTGATGAGTTTGGACAAACCACAACTAGAATGCAGTGAAAAAAATG
CTTTATTTGTGAAATTTGTGATGCTATTGCTTTATTTGTAACCATTATAAGCTGCAATAAACAAGTTAAC
AACAACAATTGCATTCATTTTATGTTTCAGGTTCAGGGGGAGGTGTGGGAGGTTTTTTCGGATCCTCTAG
AGTCGACCTGCAGGCATGCAAGCTTGGCGTAATCATGGTCATAGCTGTTTCCTGTGTGAAATTGTTATCC
GCTCACAATTCCACACAACATACGAGCCGGAAGCATAAAGTGTAAAGCCTGGGGTGCCTAATGAGTGAGC
TAACTCACATTAATTGCGTTGCGCTCACTGCCCGCTTTCCAGTCGGGAAACCTGTCGTGCCAGCTGCATT
AATGAATCGGCCAACGCGCGGGGAGAGGCGGTTTGCGTATTGGGCGCTCTTCCGCTTCCTCGCTCACTGA
CTCGCTGCGCTCGGTCGTTCGGCTGCGGCGAGCGGTATCAGCTCACTCAAAGGCGGTAATACGGTTATCC
ACAGAATCAGGGGATAACGCAGGAAAGAACATGTGAGCAAAAGGCCAGCAAAAGGCCAGGAACCGTAAAA
AGGCCGCGTTGCTGGCGTTTTTCCATAGGCTCCGCCCCCCTGACGAGCATCACAAAAATCGACGCTCAAG
TCAGAGGTGGCGAAACCCGACAGGACTATAAAGATACCAGGCGTTTCCCCCTGGAAGCTCCCTCGTGCGC
TCTCCTGTTCCGACCCTGCCGCTTACCGGATACCTGTCCGCCTTTCTCCCTTCGGGAAGCGTGGCGCTTT
CTCATAGCTCACGCTGTAGGTATCTCAGTTCGGTGTAGGTCGTTCGCTCCAAGCTGGGCTGTGTGCACGA
ACCCCCCGTTCAGCCCGACCGCTGCGCCTTATCCGGTAACTATCGTCTTGAGTCCAACCCGGTAAGACAC
GACTTATCGCCACTGGCAGCAGCCACTGGTAACAGGATTAGCAGAGCGAGGTATGTAGGCGGTGCTACAG
AGTTCTTGAAGTGGTGGCCTAACTACGGCTACACTAGAAGGACAGTATTTGGTATCTGCGCTCTGCTGAA
GCCAGTTACCTTCGGAAAAAGAGTTGGTAGCTCTTGATCCGGCAAACAAACCACCGCTGGTAGCGGTGGT
TTTTTTGTTTGCAAGCAGCAGATTACGCGCAGAAAAAAAGGATCTCAAGAAGATCCTTTGATCTTTTCTA
CGGGGTCTGACGCTCAGTGGAACGAAAACTCACGTTAAGGGATTTTGGTCATGAGATTATCAAAAAGGAT
CTTCACCTAGATCCTTTTAAATTAAAAATGAAGTTTTAAATCAATCTAAAGTATATATGAGTAAACTTGG
TCTGACAGTTACCAATGCTTAATCAGTGAGGCACCTATCTCAGCGATCTGTCTATTTCGTTCATCCATAG
TTGCCTGACTCCCCGTCGTGTAGATAACTACGATACGGGAGGGCTTACCATCTGGCCCCAGTGCTGCAAT
GATACCGCTGGATCGATCCACCATACCCACGCCGAAACAAGCGCCCTGCACCATTATGTTCCGGATCTGC
ATCGCAGGATGCTGCTGGCTACCCTGTGGAACACCTACATCTGTATTAACGAAGCGCTAACCGTTTTTAT
CAGGCTCTGGGAGGCAGAATAAATGATCATATCGTCAATTATTACCTCCACGGGGAGAGCCTGAGCAAAC
TGGCCTCAGGCATTTGAGAAGCACACGGTCACACTGCTTCCGGTAGTCAATAAACCGGTAAACCAGCAAT
AGACATAAGCGGCTATTTAACGACCCTGCCCTGAACCGACGACCGGGTCGAATTTGCTTTCGAATTTCTG
CCATTCATCCGCTTATTATCACTTATTCAGGCGTAGCACCAGGCGTTTAAGGGCACCAATAACTGCCTTA
AAAAAATTACGCCCCGCCCTGCCACTCATCGCAGTACTGTTGTAATTCATTAAGCATTCTGCCGACATGG
AAGCCATCACAGACGGCATGATGAACCTGAATCGCCAGCGGCATCAGCACCTTGTCGCCTTGCGTATAAT
ATTTGCCCATGGTGAAAACGGGGGCGAAGAAGTTGTCCATATTGGCCACGTTTAAATCAAAACTGGTGAA
ACTCACCCAGGGATTGGCTGAGACGAAAAACATATTCTCAATAAACCCTTTAGGGAAATAGGCCAGGTTT
TCACCGTAACACGCCACATCTTGCGAATATATGTGTAGAAACTGCCGGAAATCGTCGTGGTATTCACTCC
AGAGCGATGAAAACGTTTCAGTTTGCTCATGGAAAACGGTGTAACAAGGGTGAACACTATCCCATATCAC
CAGCTCACCGTCTTTCATTGCCATACGGAATTCCGGATGAGCATTCATCAGGCGGGCAAGAATGTGAATA
AAGGCCGGATAAAACTTGTGCTTATTTTTCTTTACGGTCTTTAAAAAGGCCGTAATATCCAGCTGAACGG
TCTGGTTATAGGTACATTGAGCAACTGACTGAAATGCCTCAAAATGTTCTTTACGATGCCATTGGGATAT
ATCAACGGTGGTATATCCAGTGATTTTTTTCTCCATTTTAGCTTCCTTAGCTCCTGAAAATCTCGATAAC
TCAAAAAATACGCCCGGTAGTGATCTTATTTCATTATGGTGAAAGTTGGAACCTCTTACGTGCCGATCAA
CGTCTCATTTTCGCCAAAAGTTGGCCCAGGGCTTCCCGGTATCAACAGGGACACCAGGATTTATTTATTC
TGCGAAGTGATCTTCCGTCACAGGTATTTATTCGGCGCAAAGTGCGTCGGGTCACTACGTGA
