LOCUS       Exported 871 bp ds-DNA linear SYN 18-MAY-2021
DEFINITION  synthetic linear DNA
ACCESSION   .
VERSION     .
KEYWORDS    pCMV(CAT)T7-SB100
SOURCE      synthetic DNA construct
  ORGANISM  synthetic DNA construct
REFERENCE   1 (bases 1 to 871)
  AUTHORS   Mates L, Chuah MK, Belay E, Jerchow B, Manoj N, Acosta-Sanchez A,
            Grzela DP, Schmitt A, Becker K, Matrai J, Ma L, Samara-Kuko E,
            Gysemans C, Pryputniewicz D, Miskey C, Fletcher B, VandenDriessche
            T, Ivics Z, Izsvak Z
  TITLE     Molecular evolution of a novel hyperactive Sleeping Beauty
            transposase enables robust stable gene transfer in vertebrates.
  JOURNAL   Nat Genet. 2009 Jun;41(6):753-61. Epub 2009 May 3.
  PUBMED    19412179
REFERENCE   2 (bases 1 to 871)
  AUTHORS   .
  TITLE     Direct Submission
  JOURNAL   Exported May 18, 2021 from SnapGene Server 1.1.58
            http://www.snapgene.com
FEATURES             Location/Qualifiers
     source          1..871
                     /organism="synthetic DNA construct"
                     /mol_type="other DNA"
     polyA_signal    98..232
                     /label=SV40 poly(A) signal
                     /note="SV40 polyadenylation signal"
     primer_bind     complement(135..154)
                     /label=SV40pA-R
                     /note="SV40 polyA, reverse primer"
     primer_bind     189..208
                     /label=EBV-rev
                     /note="SV40 polyA terminator, reverse primer"
ORIGIN
        1 agcttgcatg cctgcaggtc gactctagag gatccgaaaa aacctcccac acctccccct
       61 gaacctgaaa cataaaatga atgcaattgt tgttgttaac ttgtttattg cagcttataa
      121 tggttacaaa taaagcaata gcatcacaaa tttcacaaat aaagcatttt tttcactgca
      181 ttctagttgt ggtttgtcca aactcatcaa tgtatcttat catgtctgga tccccgcggt
      241 tagggcccct agtatttggt agcattgcct ttaaattgtt taacttgggt caaacgtttc
      301 gggtagcctt ccacaagctt cccacaataa tttgggtgaa ttttggccca ttcctcctga
      361 cagagctggt gtaactgagt caggtttgta ggcctccttg ctcgcacacg ctttttcagt
      421 tctgcccaca aattttctat aggattgagg tcagggcttt gtgatggcca ctccaatacc
      481 ttgactttgt tgtccttaag ccattttgcc acaactttgg aagtatgctt ggggtcattg
      541 tcgtgttgga agacccattt gcgaccaagc tttaacttcc tgactgatgt cttgagatgt
      601 tgcttcaata tatccacata ctgcaccgcg tccatgatgc catctatttt gtgaagtgca
      661 ccagtccctc ctgcagcaaa gcacccccac aacatgatgc tgccaccccc gtgcttcacg
      721 gttgggatgg tgttcttcgg cttgcaagcc tcccccttct tcctccaaac ataacgatgg
      781 tcattatggc caaacagttc tatttttgtt tcatcagacc agaggacatt tctccaaaaa
      841 gtacgatctt tgtccccatg tgcagttgca a
//
