>Addgene plasmid #34879 | pCMV(CAT)T7-SB100 | addgene partial sequence | sequence record 146203 | CMV-F 5'-CGCAAATGGGCGGTAGGCGTG-3'
ACCGTCAGATCGCCTGGAGACGCCATCCACGCTGTTTTGACCTCCATAGAAGACACCGGGACCGATCCAG
CCTCCGGACTCTAGAGGATCCGGTACTCGAGGAACTGAAAAACCAGAAAGTTAACTGGTAAGTTTAGTCT
TTTTGTCTTTTATTTCAGGTCCCGGATCCGGTGGTGGTGCAAATCAAAGAACTGCTCCTCAGTGGATGTT
GCCTTTACTTCTAGGCCTGTACGGAAGTGTTACTTCTGCTCTAAAAGCTGCGGAATTGTACCCGCGGAAT
TAATACGACTCACTATAGGGACTAGTACCATGGGAAAATCAAAAGAAATCAGCCAAGACCTCAGAAAAAG
AATTGTAGACCTCCACAAGTCTGGTTCATCCTTGGGAGCAATTTCCAAACGCCTGGCGGTACCACGTTCA
TCTGTACAAACAATAGTACGCAAGTATAAACACCATGGGACCACGCAGCCGTCATACCGCTCAGGAAGGA
GACGCGTTCTGTCTCCTAGAGATGAACGTACTTTGGTGCGAAAAGTGCAAATCAATCCCAGAACAACAGC
AAAGGACCTTGTGAAGATGCTGGAGGAAACAGGTACAAAAGTATCTATATCCACAGTAAAACGAGTCCTA
TATCGACATAACCTGAAAGGCCACTCAGCAAGGAAGAAGCCACTGCTCCAAAACCGACATAAGAAAGCCA
GACTACGGTTTGCAACTGCACATGGGGACAAAGATCGTACTTTTTGGAGAAATGTCCTCTGGTCTGATGA
AACAAAAATAGAACTGTTTGGCCATAATGACCATCGTTATGTTTGGAGGAAGAAGGGGGAGGCTTGCAAG
CCGAAGAACACCATCCCAACCGTGAAGCACGGGGGTGGCAGCATCATGTTGTGGGGG
