>Addgene plasmid #34879 | pCMV(CAT)T7-SB100 | analyzer sequence | sequence record 42485
ATGGGAAAATCAAAAGAAATCAGCCAAGACCTCAGAAAAAGAATTGTAGACCTCCACAAGTCTGGTTCAT
CCTTGGGAGCAATTTCCAAACGCCTGGCGGTACCACGTTCATCTGTACAAACAATAGTACGCAAGTATAA
ACACCATGGGACCACGCAGCCGTCATACCGCTCAGGAAGGAGACGCGTTCTGTCTCCTAGAGATGAACGT
ACTTTGGTGCGAAAAGTGCAAATCAATCCCAGAACAACAGCAAAGGACCTTGTGAAGATGCTGGAGGAAA
CAGGTACAAAAGTATCTATATCCACAGTAAAACGAGTCCTATATCGACATAACCTGAAAGGCCACTCAGC
AAGGAAGAAGCCACTGCTCCAAAACCGACATAAGAAAGCCAGACTACGGTTTGCAACTGCACATGGGGAC
AAAGATCGTACTTTTTGGAGAAATGTCCTCTGGTCTGATGAAACAAAAATAGAACTGTTTGGCCATAATG
ACCATCGTTATGTTTGGAGGAAGAAGGGGGAGGCTTGCAAGCCGAAGAACACCATCCCAACCGTGAAGCA
CGGGGGTGGCAGCATCATGTTGTGGGGGTGCTTTGCTGCAGGAGGGACTGGTGCACTTCACAAAATAGAT
GGCATCATGGACGCGGTGCAGTATGTGGATATATTGAAGCAACATCTCAAGACATCAGTCAGGAAGTTAA
AGCTTGGTCGCAAATGGGTCTTCCAACACGACAATGACCCCAAGCATACTTCCAAAGTTGTGGCAAAATG
GCTTAAGGACAACAAAGTCAAGGTATTGGAGTGGCCATCACAAAGCCCTGACCTCAATCCTATAGAAAAT
TTGTGGGCAGAACTGAAAAAGCGTGTGCGAGCAAGGAGGCCTACAAACCTGACTCAGTTACACCAGCTCT
GTCAGGAGGAATGGGCCAAAATTCACCCAAATTATTGTGGGAAGCTTGTGGAAGGCTACCCGAAACGTTT
GACCCAAGTTAAACAATTTAAAGGCAATGCTACCAAATACTAG
