LOCUS       Exported 4755 bp ds-DNA circular SYN 12-MAY-2021
DEFINITION  synthetic circular DNA
ACCESSION   .
VERSION     .
KEYWORDS    pCMV(CAT)T7-SB100
SOURCE      synthetic DNA construct
  ORGANISM  synthetic DNA construct
REFERENCE   1 (bases 1 to 4755)
  AUTHORS   Mates L, Chuah MK, Belay E, Jerchow B, Manoj N, Acosta-Sanchez A,
            Grzela DP, Schmitt A, Becker K, Matrai J, Ma L, Samara-Kuko E,
            Gysemans C, Pryputniewicz D, Miskey C, Fletcher B, VandenDriessche
            T, Ivics Z, Izsvak Z
  TITLE     Molecular evolution of a novel hyperactive Sleeping Beauty
            transposase enables robust stable gene transfer in vertebrates.
  JOURNAL   Nat Genet. 2009 Jun;41(6):753-61. Epub 2009 May 3.
  PUBMED    19412179
REFERENCE   2 (bases 1 to 4755)
  AUTHORS   .
  TITLE     Direct Submission
  JOURNAL   Exported May 12, 2021 from SnapGene Server 1.1.58
            http://www.snapgene.com
FEATURES             Location/Qualifiers
     source          1..4755
                     /organism="synthetic DNA construct"
                     /mol_type="other DNA"
     enhancer        30..333
                     /label=CMV enhancer
                     /note="human cytomegalovirus immediate early enhancer"
     promoter        334..537
                     /label=CMV promoter
                     /note="human cytomegalovirus (CMV) immediate early
                     promoter"
     primer_bind     488..508
                     /label=CMV-F
                     /note="Human CMV immediate early promoter, forward primer"
     primer_bind     534..558
                     /label=LNCX
                     /note="Human CMV promoter, forward primer"
     intron          675..771
                     /label=SV40 intron
                     /note="modified SV40 intron with splice donor and acceptor
                     sites"
     primer_bind     828..847
                     /label=T7
                     /note="T7 promoter, forward primer"
     promoter        828..846
                     /label=T7 promoter
                     /note="promoter for bacteriophage T7 RNA polymerase"
     CDS             857..1879
                     /codon_start=1
                     /product="hyperactive variant of the Sleeping Beauty
                     transposase (Mates et al., 2009)"
                     /label=SB100X
                     /translation="MGKSKEISQDLRKRIVDLHKSGSSLGAISKRLAVPRSSVQTIVRK
                     YKHHGTTQPSYRSGRRRVLSPRDERTLVRKVQINPRTTAKDLVKMLEETGTKVSISTVK
                     RVLYRHNLKGHSARKKPLLQNRHKKARLRFATAHGDKDRTFWRNVLWSDETKIELFGHN
                     DHRYVWRKKGEACKPKNTIPTVKHGGGSIMLWGCFAAGGTGALHKIDGIMDAVQYVDIL
                     KQHLKTSVRKLKLGRKWVFQHDNDPKHTSKVVAKWLKDNKVKVLEWPSQSPDLNPIENL
                     WAELKKRVRARRPTNLTQLHQLCQEEWAKIHPNYCGKLVEGYPKRLTQVKQFKGNATKY
                     "
     polyA_signal    1896..2030
                     /label=SV40 poly(A) signal
                     /note="SV40 polyadenylation signal"
     primer_bind     complement(1920..1939)
                     /label=EBV-rev
                     /note="SV40 polyA terminator, reverse primer"
     primer_bind     1974..1993
                     /label=SV40pA-R
                     /note="SV40 polyA, reverse primer"
     primer_bind     complement(2141..2157)
                     /label=M13 rev
                     /note="common sequencing primer, one of multiple similar
                     variants"
     primer_bind     complement(2141..2157)
                     /label=M13 Reverse
                     /note="In lacZ gene. Also called M13-rev"
     primer_bind     complement(2154..2176)
                     /label=M13/pUC Reverse
                     /note="In lacZ gene"
     protein_bind    2165..2181
                     /label=lac operator
                     /bound_moiety="lac repressor encoded by lacI"
                     /note="The lac repressor binds to the lac operator to
                     inhibit transcription in E. coli. This inhibition can be
                     relieved by adding lactose or
                     isopropyl-beta-D-thiogalactopyranoside (IPTG)."
     promoter        complement(2189..2219)
                     /label=lac promoter
                     /note="promoter for the E. coli lac operon"
     protein_bind    2234..2255
                     /label=CAP binding site
                     /bound_moiety="E. coli catabolite activator protein"
                     /note="CAP binding activates transcription in the presence
                     of cAMP."
     primer_bind     complement(2372..2389)
                     /label=L4440
                     /note="L4440 vector, forward primer"
     rep_origin      complement(2543..3131)
                     /direction=LEFT
                     /label=ori
                     /note="high-copy-number ColE1/pMB1/pBR322/pUC origin of
                     replication"
     primer_bind     complement(2623..2642)
                     /label=pBR322ori-F
                     /note="pBR322 origin, forward primer"
     CDS             complement(3860..4519)
                     /codon_start=1
                     /gene="cat"
                     /product="chloramphenicol acetyltransferase"
                     /label=CmR
                     /note="confers resistance to chloramphenicol"
                     /translation="MEKKITGYTTVDISQWHRKEHFEAFQSVAQCTYNQTVQLDITAFL
                     KTVKKNKHKFYPAFIHILARLMNAHPEFRMAMKDGELVIWDSVHPCYTVFHEQTETFSS
                     LWSEYHDDFRQFLHIYSQDVACYGENLAYFPKGFIENMFFVSANPWVSFTSFDLNVANM
                     DNFFAPVFTMGKYYTQGDKVLMPLAIQVHHAVCDGFHVGRMLNELQQYCDEWQGGA"
     primer_bind     4434..4453
                     /label=CAT-R
                     /note="Chloramphenicol resistance gene, reverse primer"
     promoter        complement(4520..4622)
                     /label=cat promoter
                     /note="promoter of the E. coli cat gene encoding
                     chloramphenicol acetyltransferase"
ORIGIN
        1 ggccaattcg agcttgcatg cctgcaggtc gttacataac ttacggtaaa tggcccgcct
       61 ggctgaccgc ccaacgaccc ccgcccattg acgtcaataa tgacgtatgt tcccatagta
      121 acgccaatag ggactttcca ttgacgtcaa tgggtggagt atttacggta aactgcccac
      181 ttggcagtac atcaagtgta tcatatgcca agtacgcccc ctattgacgt caatgacggt
      241 aaatggcccg cctggcatta tgcccagtac atgaccttat gggactttcc tacttggcag
      301 tacatctacg tattagtcat cgctattacc atggtgatgc ggttttggca gtacatcaat
      361 gggcgtggat agcggtttga ctcacgggga tttccaagtc tccaccccat tgacgtcaat
      421 gggagtttgt tttggcacca aaatcaacgg gactttccaa aatgtcgtaa caactccgcc
      481 ccattgacgc aaatgggcgg taggcgtgta cggtgggagg tctatataag cagagctcgt
      541 ttagtgaacc gtcagatcgc ctggagacgc catccacgct gttttgacct ccatagaaga
      601 caccgggacc gatccagcct ccggactcta gaggatccgg tactcgagga actgaaaaac
      661 cagaaagtta actggtaagt ttagtctttt tgtcttttat ttcaggtccc ggatccggtg
      721 gtggtgcaaa tcaaagaact gctcctcagt ggatgttgcc tttacttcta ggcctgtacg
      781 gaagtgttac ttctgctcta aaagctgcgg aattgtaccc gcggaattaa tacgactcac
      841 tatagggact agtaccatgg gaaaatcaaa agaaatcagc caagacctca gaaaaagaat
      901 tgtagacctc cacaagtctg gttcatcctt gggagcaatt tccaaacgcc tggcggtacc
      961 acgttcatct gtacaaacaa tagtacgcaa gtataaacac catgggacca cgcagccgtc
     1021 ataccgctca ggaaggagac gcgttctgtc tcctagagat gaacgtactt tggtgcgaaa
     1081 agtgcaaatc aatcccagaa caacagcaaa ggaccttgtg aagatgctgg aggaaacagg
     1141 tacaaaagta tctatatcca cagtaaaacg agtcctatat cgacataacc tgaaaggcca
     1201 ctcagcaagg aagaagccac tgctccaaaa ccgacataag aaagccagac tacggtttgc
     1261 aactgcacat ggggacaaag atcgtacttt ttggagaaat gtcctctggt ctgatgaaac
     1321 aaaaatagaa ctgtttggcc ataatgacca tcgttatgtt tggaggaaga agggggaggc
     1381 ttgcaagccg aagaacacca tcccaaccgt gaagcacggg ggtggcagca tcatgttgtg
     1441 ggggtgcttt gctgcaggag ggactggtgc acttcacaaa atagatggca tcatggacgc
     1501 ggtgcagtat gtggatatat tgaagcaaca tctcaagaca tcagtcagga agttaaagct
     1561 tggtcgcaaa tgggtcttcc aacacgacaa tgaccccaag catacttcca aagttgtggc
     1621 aaaatggctt aaggacaaca aagtcaaggt attggagtgg ccatcacaaa gccctgacct
     1681 caatcctata gaaaatttgt gggcagaact gaaaaagcgt gtgcgagcaa ggaggcctac
     1741 aaacctgact cagttacacc agctctgtca ggaggaatgg gccaaaattc acccaaatta
     1801 ttgtgggaag cttgtggaag gctacccgaa acgtttgacc caagttaaac aatttaaagg
     1861 caatgctacc aaatactagg ggccctaacc gcggggatcc agacatgata agatacattg
     1921 atgagtttgg acaaaccaca actagaatgc agtgaaaaaa atgctttatt tgtgaaattt
     1981 gtgatgctat tgctttattt gtaaccatta taagctgcaa taaacaagtt aacaacaaca
     2041 attgcattca ttttatgttt caggttcagg gggaggtgtg ggaggttttt tcggatcctc
     2101 tagagtcgac ctgcaggcat gcaagcttgg cgtaatcatg gtcatagctg tttcctgtgt
     2161 gaaattgtta tccgctcaca attccacaca acatacgagc cggaagcata aagtgtaaag
     2221 cctggggtgc ctaatgagtg agctaactca cattaattgc gttgcgctca ctgcccgctt
     2281 tccagtcggg aaacctgtcg tgccagctgc attaatgaat cggccaacgc gcggggagag
     2341 gcggtttgcg tattgggcgc tcttccgctt cctcgctcac tgactcgctg cgctcggtcg
     2401 ttcggctgcg gcgagcggta tcagctcact caaaggcggt aatacggtta tccacagaat
     2461 caggggataa cgcaggaaag aacatgtgag caaaaggcca gcaaaaggcc aggaaccgta
     2521 aaaaggccgc gttgctggcg tttttccata ggctccgccc ccctgacgag catcacaaaa
     2581 atcgacgctc aagtcagagg tggcgaaacc cgacaggact ataaagatac caggcgtttc
     2641 cccctggaag ctccctcgtg cgctctcctg ttccgaccct gccgcttacc ggatacctgt
     2701 ccgcctttct cccttcggga agcgtggcgc tttctcatag ctcacgctgt aggtatctca
     2761 gttcggtgta ggtcgttcgc tccaagctgg gctgtgtgca cgaacccccc gttcagcccg
     2821 accgctgcgc cttatccggt aactatcgtc ttgagtccaa cccggtaaga cacgacttat
     2881 cgccactggc agcagccact ggtaacagga ttagcagagc gaggtatgta ggcggtgcta
     2941 cagagttctt gaagtggtgg cctaactacg gctacactag aagaacagta tttggtatct
     3001 gcgctctgct gaagccagtt accttcggaa aaagagttgg tagctcttga tccggcaaac
     3061 aaaccaccgc tggtagcggt ggtttttttg tttgcaagca gcagattacg cgcagaaaaa
     3121 aaggatctca agaagatcct ttgatctttt ctacggggtc tgacgctcag tggaacgaaa
     3181 actcacgtta agggattttg gtcatgagat tatcaaaaag gatcttcacc tagatccttt
     3241 taaattaaaa atgaagtttt aaatcaatct aaagtatata tgagtaaact tggtctgaca
     3301 gttaccaatg cttaatcagt gaggcaccta tctcagcgat ctgtctattt cgttcatcca
     3361 tagttgcctg actccccgtc gtgtagataa ctacgatacg ggagggctta ccatctggcc
     3421 ccagtgctgc aatgataccg tggatcgatc caccataccc acgccgaaac aagcgccctg
     3481 caccattatg ttccggatct gcatcgcagg atgctgctgg ctaccctgtg gaacacctac
     3541 atctgtatta acgaagcgct aaccgttttt atcaggctct gggaggcaga ataaatgatc
     3601 atatcgtcaa ttattacctc cacggggaga gcctgagcaa actggcctca ggcatttgag
     3661 aagcacacgg tcacactgct tccggtagtc aataaaccgg taaaccagca atagacataa
     3721 gcggctattt aacgaccctg ccctgaaccg acgaccgggt cgaatttgct ttcgaatttc
     3781 tgccattcat ccgcttatta tcacttattc aggcgtagca accaggcgtt taagggcacc
     3841 aataactgcc ttaaaaaaat tacgccccgc cctgccactc atcgcagtac tgttgtaatt
     3901 cattaagcat tctgccgaca tggaagccat cacaaacggc atgatgaacc tgaatcgcca
     3961 gcggcatcag caccttgtcg ccttgcgtat aatatttgcc catggtgaaa acgggggcga
     4021 agaagttgtc catattggcc acgtttaaat caaaactggt gaaactcacc cagggattgg
     4081 ctgagacgaa aaacatattc tcaataaacc ctttagggaa ataggccagg ttttcaccgt
     4141 aacacgccac atcttgcgaa tatatgtgta gaaactgccg gaaatcgtcg tggtattcac
     4201 tccagagcga tgaaaacgtt tcagtttgct catggaaaac ggtgtaacaa gggtgaacac
     4261 tatcccatat caccagctca ccgtctttca ttgccatacg gaattccgga tgagcattca
     4321 tcaggcgggc aagaatgtga ataaaggccg gataaaactt gtgcttattt ttctttacgg
     4381 tctttaaaaa ggccgtaata tccagctgaa cggtctggtt ataggtacat tgagcaactg
     4441 actgaaatgc ctcaaaatgt tctttacgat gccattggga tatatcaacg gtggtatatc
     4501 cagtgatttt tttctccatt ttagcttcct tagctcctga aaatctcgat aactcaaaaa
     4561 atacgcccgg tagtgatctt atttcattat ggtgaaagtt ggaacctctt acgtgccgat
     4621 caacgtctca ttttcgccaa aagttggccc agggcttccc ggtatcaaca gggacaccag
     4681 gatttattta ttctgcgaag tgatcttccg tcacaggtat ttattcggcg caaagtgcgt
     4741 cgggtcacta cgtga
//
